Addgene plasmid #246950: mCherry-PhoCl AND A-SpyTag
Purpose: Expresses multifunctional construct for AND-gated release of mCherry from materials in response to 405 nm light AND sortase eSrtA(2A9) treatment. Contains a SpyTag for material tethering.
Depositing lab: Cole DeForest. Depositing organization: University of Washington. Publication: Boolean Logic-Based Controlled Release of Bioactive Proteins with Diversified Inputs. Ross ML, Gharios R, Kottantharayil S, Li A, DeForest CA. Angew Chem Int Ed Engl. 2025 Nov 10:e19925. doi: 10.1002/anie.202519925. PubMed 41211854.
Backbone
  Vector backbone: pET 29b (+)
  Vector type: Bacterial Expression
Growth in bacteria
  Bacterial resistance: Kanamycin, 50 μg/mL
  Growth temperature: 37°C
  Growth strain: DH5alpha
  Copy number: High Copy
Gene/Insert
  Gene/Insert name: Please see depositor comments below
  Species: Synthetic
  Tag / fusion protein: 6x His tag, SsrA (C terminal on insert)
  Cloning method: Restriction Enzyme; 5′ cloning site Unknown (unknown if destroyed)
Terms and licenses: Academic/Nonprofit Terms; Industry Terms: Not Available to Industry
Depositor comments: Full gene insert: MGSS-CfaC-GGS(x9)-PhoCl-GGS(x9)-mCherry-GGS(x6)-2A9c-GGS(x3)-SpyTag-GGS(x3)-6xHis- GGS(x3)-CfaN-SsrA
How to cite: mCherry-PhoCl AND A-SpyTag was a gift from Cole DeForest (Addgene plasmid # 246950 ; http://n2t.net/addgene:246950 ; RRID:Addgene_246950)
