[The description below was written by a language model from this plasmid's Addgene catalogue record and pLannotate feature annotations shown in this document.]
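Description:
mCherry-PhoCl AND A-SpyTag is a bacterial expression plasmid built on pET-29b(+) that encodes a synthetic multidomain fusion protein designed for logic-gated release of mCherry from biomaterials. It is propagated in E. coli under kanamycin selection (aph(3')-Ia). It carries a ColE1/pBR322-type origin with the bom and rop elements, plus an f1 origin; the catalogue lists it as high copy. Expression follows the usual pET arrangement. A T7 promoter with an adjacent lac operator and the T7 gene 10 ribosome binding site drive the open reading frame, a T7 terminator closes it, and a plasmid-borne lacI cassette provides repression that can be relieved with IPTG in a host supplying T7 RNA polymerase.

According to the depositor, the insert reads, from N to C terminus: a short MGSS leader, CfaC, PhoCl, mCherry, a "2A9c" element, SpyTag, a 6xHis tag, CfaN and an SsrA tag, with flexible GGS repeats separating the modules. The 2A9c element is presumably the recognition motif for the eSrtA(2A9) sortase. CfaC and CfaN are the halves of the Cfa split intein. Their placement at opposite termini is the arrangement typically used for intein-mediated backbone cyclisation, which would excise the intein halves and the SsrA degradation tag, although the record does not say this explicitly. In such a looped protein, mCherry would be freed from the SpyTag anchor only when both flanking links are cut. One cut is made by 405 nm photocleavage of PhoCl and the other by sortase treatment, giving the stated AND gate.

The automated annotation is consistent with this design. PhoCl appears as mMaple-like and scleFP2-like fragments, CfaN as a dnaE-N fragment, and mCherry is called in full. The annotated His stretch and "SET1" fragment lie downstream of the CfaN match, just before the terminator, so they probably belong to the pET backbone rather than to the insert's internal 6xHis. The smaller motifs are not annotated.
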