Features (pLannotate 1.2.2; 22 found; start..end, strand, type, name):
     12..467     +  rep_origin     f1 ori (sequence partly withheld): f1 bacteriophage origin of replication; arrow indicates direction of (+) strand synthesis
    494..551     +  promoter       AmpR promoter (fragment): bla
    560..1375    -  CDS            KanR: aminoglycoside phosphotransferase; aph(3')-Ia; confers resistance to kanamycin in bacteria or G418 (Geneticin®) in eukaryotes
   1497..2085    +  rep_origin     ori: high-copy-number ColE1/pMB1/pBR322/pUC origin of replication
   2271..2413    -  misc_feature   bom: basis of mobility region from pBR322
   2515..2706    -  CDS            rop: Rop protein, which maintains plasmids at low copy number; rop
   2723..3103    +  CDS            YPB1_ECOLX: Protein predicted: Swiss-Prot protein existence level 4. From Escherichia coli.
   3175..3466    -  CDS            TcR (fragment): tetracycline efflux protein; tet; confers resistance to tetracycline
   3481..3502    -  protein_bind   CAP binding site: CAP binding activates transcription in the presence of cAMP. E. coli catabolite activator protein
   3515..4597    -  CDS            lacI: lac repressor; lacI; The lac repressor binds to the lac operator to inhibit transcription in E. coli. This inhibition can be relieved by adding lactose or isopropyl-β-D-thiogalactopyranoside (IPTG).
   4598..4675    -  promoter       lacI promoter: lacI
   4683..4962    -  CDS            TcR (fragment): tetracycline efflux protein; tet; confers resistance to tetracycline
   4988..5006    +  promoter       T7 promoter: promoter for bacteriophage T7 RNA polymerase
   5007..5031    +  protein_bind   lac operator: The lac repressor binds to the lac operator to inhibit transcription in E. coli. This inhibition can be relieved by adding lactose or isopropyl-β-D-thiogalactopyranoside (IPTG). lac repressor encoded by lacI
   5046..5068    +  RBS            RBS: efficient ribosome binding site from bacteriophage T7 gene 10 (Olins and Rangwala, 1989)
   5286..5747    +  CDS            mMaple (fragment): mMaple is a photoconvertible green fluorescent protein published in 2012, derived from Clavularia sp.. It has high acid sensitivity.
   5793..6005    +  CDS            scleFP2 (fragment): scleFP2 is a fluorescent protein published in 2009, derived from Scleractinia sp. Lizard Island 38.
   6090..6797    +  CDS            mCherry: mCherry is a basic (constitutively fluorescent) red fluorescent protein published in 2004, derived from Discosoma sp.. It is reported to be a very rapidly-maturing monomer with low acid sensitivity.
   7005..7295    +  CDS            dnaE-N (fragment): DPO3A_SYNY3 - Experimental evidence at protein level: Swiss-Prot protein existence level 1. DNA polymerase III is a complex, multichain enzyme responsible for most of the replicative synthesis in bacteria. This DNA polymerase also exhibits 3' to 5' exonuclease activity. The alpha chain is the DNA polymerase (By similarity). From Synechocystis sp. (strain PCC 6803 / Kazusa).
   7359..7376    +  CDS            9xHis (fragment): 9xHis affinity tag
   7386..7435    +  CDS            SET1 (fragment): solubility-enhancement tag derived from T7 phage gene 10B
   7443..7490    +  terminator     T7 terminator: transcription terminator for bacteriophage T7 RNA polymerase
>Addgene plasmid #246950 | mCherry-PhoCl AND A-SpyTag | addgene full sequence | sequence record 489551 | Addgene NGS Result
TGGCGAATGGG
[124 nt withheld, positions 12-135]
C
[91 nt withheld, positions 137-227]
A
[49 nt withheld, positions 229-277]
CCTTTGACGTTGGAGTCCACGTTCTTT
[37 nt withheld, positions 305-341]
ACCCTATCTCGGTCTATTCTTTTGATTTATAAGGGATTTTGCCGATTTCGGCCTATTGGTTAAAAAATGA
GCTGATTTAACAAAAATTTAACGCGAATTTTAACAAAATATTAACGTTTACAATTTCAGGTGGCACTTTT
CGGGGAAATGTGCGCGGAACCCCTATTTGTTTATTTTTCTAAATACATTCAAATATGTATCCGCTCATGA
ATTAATTCTTAGAAAAACTCATCGAGCATCAAATGAAACTGCAATTTATTCATATCAGGATTATCAATAC
CATATTTTTGAAAAAGCCGTTTCTGTAATGAAGGAGAAAACTCACCGAGGCAGTTCCATAGGATGGCAAG
ATCCTGGTATCGGTCTGCGATTCCGACTCGTCCAACATCAATACAACCTATTAATTTCCCCTCGTCAAAA
ATAAGGTTATCAAGTGAGAAATCACCATGAGTGACGACTGAATCCGGTGAGAATGGCAAAAGTTTATGCA
TTTCTTTCCAGACTTGTTCAACAGGCCAGCCATTACGCTCGTCATCAAAATCACTCGCATCAACCAAACC
GTTATTCATTCGTGATTGCGCCTGAGCGAGACGAAATACGCGATCGCTGTTAAAAGGACAATTACAAACA
GGAATCGAATGCAACCGGCGCAGGAACACTGCCAGCGCATCAACAATATTTTCACCTGAATCAGGATATT
CTTCTAATACCTGGAATGCTGTTTTCCCGGGGATCGCAGTGGTGAGTAACCATGCATCATCAGGAGTACG
GATAAAATGCTTGATGGTCGGAAGAGGCATAAATTCCGTCAGCCAGTTTAGTCTGACCATCTCATCTGTA
ACATCATTGGCAACGCTACCTTTGCCATGTTTCAGAAACAACTCTGGCGCATCGGGCTTCCCATACAATC
GATAGATTGTCGCACCTGATTGCCCGACATTATCGCGAGCCCATTTATACCCATATAAATCAGCATCCAT
GTTGGAATTTAATCGCGGCCTAGAGCAAGACGTTTCCCGTTGAATATGGCTCATAACACCCCTTGTATTA
CTGTTTATGTAAGCAGACAGTTTTATTGTTCATGACCAAAATCCCTTAACGTGAGTTTTCGTTCCACTGA
GCGTCAGACCCCGTAGAAAAGATCAAAGGATCTTCTTGAGATCCTTTTTTTCTGCGCGTAATCTGCTGCT
TGCAAACAAAAAAACCACCGCTACCAGCGGTGGTTTGTTTGCCGGATCAAGAGCTACCAACTCTTTTTCC
GAAGGTAACTGGCTTCAGCAGAGCGCAGATACCAAATACTGTCCTTCTAGTGTAGCCGTAGTTAGGCCAC
CACTTCAAGAACTCTGTAGCACCGCCTACATACCTCGCTCTGCTAATCCTGTTACCAGTGGCTGCTGCCA
GTGGCGATAAGTCGTGTCTTACCGGGTTGGACTCAAGACGATAGTTACCGGATAAGGCGCAGCGGTCGGG
CTGAACGGGGGGTTCGTGCACACAGCCCAGCTTGGAGCGAACGACCTACACCGAACTGAGATACCTACAG
CGTGAGCTATGAGAAAGCGCCACGCTTCCCGAAGGGAGAAAGGCGGACAGGTATCCGGTAAGCGGCAGGG
TCGGAACAGGAGAGCGCACGAGGGAGCTTCCAGGGGGAAACGCCTGGTATCTTTATAGTCCTGTCGGGTT
TCGCCACCTCTGACTTGAGCGTCGATTTTTGTGATGCTCGTCAGGGGGGCGGAGCCTATGGAAAAACGCC
AGCAACGCGGCCTTTTTACGGTTCCTGGCCTTTTGCTGGCCTTTTGCTCACATGTTCTTTCCTGCGTTAT
CCCCTGATTCTGTGGATAACCGTATTACCGCCTTTGAGTGAGCTGATACCGCTCGCCGCAGCCGAACGAC
CGAGCGCAGCGAGTCAGTGAGCGAGGAAGCGGAAGAGCGCCTGATGCGGTATTTTCTCCTTACGCATCTG
TGCGGTATTTCACACCGCATATATGGTGCACTCTCAGTACAATCTGCTCTGATGCCGCATAGTTAAGCCA
GTATACACTCCGCTATCGCTACGTGACTGGGTCATGGCTGCGCCCCGACACCCGCCAACACCCGCTGACG
CGCCCTGACGGGCTTGTCTGCTCCCGGCATCCGCTTACAGACAAGCTGTGACCGTCTCCGGGAGCTGCAT
GTGTCAGAGGTTTTCACCGTCATCACCGAAACGCGCGAGGCAGCTGCGGTAAAGCTCATCAGCGTGGTCG
TGAAGCGATTCACAGATGTCTGCCTGTTCATCCGCGTCCAGCTCGTTGAGTTTCTCCAGAAGCGTTAATG
TCTGGCTTCTGATAAAGCGGGCCATGTTAAGGGCGGTTTTTTCCTGTTTGGTCACTGATGCCTCCGTGTA
AGGGGGATTTCTGTTCATGGGGGTAATGATACCGATGAAACGAGAGAGGATGCTCACGATACGGGTTACT
GATGATGAACATGCCCGGTTACTGGAACGTTGTGAGGGTAAACAACTGGCGGTATGGATGCGGCGGGACC
AGAGAAAAATCACTCAGGGTCAATGCCAGCGCTTCGTTAATACAGATGTAGGTGTTCCACAGGGTAGCCA
GCAGCATCCTGCGATGCAGATCCGGAACATAATGGTGCAGGGCGCTGACTTCCGCGTTTCCAGACTTTAC
GAAACACGGAAACCGAAGACCATTCATGTTGTTGCTCAGGTCGCAGACGTTTTGCAGCAGCAGTCGCTTC
ACGTTCGCTCGCGTATCGGTGATTCATTCTGCTAACCAGTAAGGCAACCCCGCCAGCCTAGCCGGGTCCT
CAACGACAGGAGCACGATCATGCGCACCCGTGGGGCCGCCATGCCGGCGATAATGGCCTGCTTCTCGCCG
AAACGTTTGGTGGCGGGACCAGTGACGAAGGCTTGAGCGAGGGCGTGCAAGATTCCGAATACCGCAAGCG
ACAGGCCGATCATCGTCGCGCTCCAGCGAAAGCGGTCCTCGCCGAAAATGACCCAGAGCGCTGCCGGCAC
CTGTCCTACGAGTTGCATGATAAAGAAGACAGTCATAAGTGCGGCGACGATAGTCATGCCCCGCGCCCAC
CGGAAGGAGCTGACTGGGTTGAAGGCTCTCAAGGGCATCGGTCGAGATCCCGGTGCCTAATGAGTGAGCT
AACTTACATTAATTGCGTTGCGCTCACTGCCCGCTTTCCAGTCGGGAAACCTGTCGTGCCAGCTGCATTA
ATGAATCGGCCAACGCGCGGGGAGAGGCGGTTTGCGTATTGGGCGCCAGGGTGGTTTTTCTTTTCACCAG
TGAGACGGGCAACAGCTGATTGCCCTTCACCGCCTGGCCCTGAGAGAGTTGCAGCAAGCGGTCCACGCTG
GTTTGCCCCAGCAGGCGAAAATCCTGTTTGATGGTGGTTAACGGCGGGATATAACATGAGCTGTCTTCGG
TATCGTCGTATCCCACTACCGAGATGTCCGCACCAACGCGCAGCCCGGACTCGGTAATGGCGCGCATTGC
GCCCAGCGCCATCTGATCGTTGGCAACCAGCATCGCAGTGGGAACGATGCCCTCATTCAGCATTTGCATG
GTTTGTTGAAAACCGGACATGGCACTCCAGTCGCCTTCCCGTTCCGCTATCGGCTGAATTTGATTGCGAG
TGAGATATTTATGCCAGCCAGCCAGACGCAGACGCGCCGAGACAGAACTTAATGGGCCCGCTAACAGCGC
GATTTGCTGGTGACCCAATGCGACCAGATGCTCCACGCCCAGTCGCGTACCGTCTTCATGGGAGAAAATA
ATACTGTTGATGGGTGTCTGGTCAGAGACATCAAGAAATAACGCCGGAACATTAGTGCAGGCAGCTTCCA
CAGCAATGGCATCCTGGTCATCCAGCGGATAGTTAATGATCAGCCCACTGACGCGTTGCGCGAGAAGATT
GTGCACCGCCGCTTTACAGGCTTCGACGCCGCTTCGTTCTACCATCGACACCACCACGCTGGCACCCAGT
TGATCGGCGCGAGATTTAATCGCCGCGACAATTTGCGACGGCGCGTGCAGGGCCAGACTGGAGGTGGCAA
CGCCAATCAGCAACGACTGTTTGCCCGCCAGTTGTTGTGCCACGCGGTTGGGAATGTAATTCAGCTCCGC
CATCGCCGCTTCCACTTTTTCCCGCGTTTTCGCAGAAACGTGGCTGGCCTGGTTCACCACGCGGGAAACG
GTCTGATAAGAGACACCGGCATACTCTGCGACATCGTATAACGTTACTGGTTTCACATTCACCACCCTGA
ATTGACTCTCTTCCGGGCGCTATCATGCCATACCGCGAAAGGTTTTGCGCCATTCGATGGTGTCCGGGAT
CTCGACGCTCTCCCTTATGCGACTCCTGCATTAGGAAGCAGCCCAGTAGTAGGTTGAGGCCGTTGAGCAC
CGCCGCCGCAAGGAATGGTGCATGCAAGGAGATGGCGCCCAACAGTCCCCCGGCCACGGGGCCTGCCACC
ATACCCACGCCGAAACAAGCGCTCATGAGCCCGAAGTGGCGAGCCCGATCTTCCCCATCGGTGATGTCGG
CGATATAGGCGCCAGCAACCGCACCTGTGGCGCCGGTGATGCCGGCCACGATGCGTCCGGCGTAGAGGAT
CGAGATCGATCTCGATCCCGCGAAATTAATACGACTCACTATAGGGGAATTGTGAGCGGATAACAATTCC
CCTCTAGAAATAATTTTGTTTAACTTTAAGAAGGAGATATACATATGGGAAGTTCAGTAAAAATTATATC
TAGGAAGAGCCTGGGTACGCAAAACGTTTACGACATCGGCGTGGAAAAAGACCACAATTTCCTACTTAAG
AACGGTCTGGTAGCCAGCAACTGCTTTAACGGTGGTAGCGGGGGGTCTGGCGGCTCCGGTGGCTCTGGTG
GTTCTGGAGGTTCCGGTGGTAGCGGTGGGAGTGGCGGCTCTGTGATCCCGGACTACTTCAAGCAAAGCTT
CCCGGAGGGATATAGCTGGGAACGTAGCATGACCTATGAAGATGGCGGCATCTGCATTGCGACGAATGAT
ATCACCATGGAAGGCGATTCGTTCATTAACAAGATCCACTTTCAGGGTACGAACTTTCCGCCTAATGGCC
CAGTGATGCAGAAACGTACCGTGGGTTGGGAAGCAAGCACCGAAAAAATGTATGAGCGCGATGGCGTGCT
GAAGGGCGACGTCAAGATGAAACTCCTCCTTAAGGGTGGTGGCCACTATCGCGGTGATTACCGCACCACC
TACAAAGTTAAGCAAAAACCGGTTAAGTTACCGGACTGTCATTTCGTGGACCATCGTATTGAGATCCTGA
GCCACGATAAAGATTACAATAAGGTGAAATTGTATGAACATGCAGTTGCGAAAACCAGTACCGATAGCAT
GGATGAACTGTATAAAGGTGGTTCCGGTGGAATGGTCAGCAAGGGCGAGGAAACCATTACCAGCGTTATC
AAACCGGACATGAAGAACAAGCTGCGTATGGAAGGGAACGTGAATGGCCACGCGTTCGTTATAGAGGGTG
AGGGTTCAGGAAAGCCATTCGAGGGCATCCAGACCATCGACCTGGAAGTTAAAGAAGGCGCACCGCTGCC
GTTCGCTTACGACATCCTCACCACTGCGTTTCATTACGGCAACCGTGTTTTTACCAAATACCCGCGTGGC
GGATCGGGCGGCAGCGGCGGTAGCGGAGGCTCTGGTGGCAGCGGTGGTTCTGGTGGCTCCGGTGGTAGCG
GCGGATCCATGGTATCAAAAGGAGAGGAAGATAATATGGCGATTATCAAAGAATTCATGCGTTTTAAGGT
ACACATGGAAGGCTCCGTGAACGGTCACGAGTTCGAGATTGAAGGTGAGGGCGAGGGCCGTCCGTATGAA
GGCACCCAAACCGCGAAATTGAAGGTGACCAAAGGCGGACCGCTGCCATTTGCGTGGGACATCCTGTCGC
CGCAGTTTATGTATGGTTCCAAAGCCTACGTTAAGCACCCGGCAGATATCCCGGATTACCTGAAGCTTAG
CTTTCCGGAGGGTTTTAAATGGGAACGTGTTATGAACTTCGAGGACGGCGGTGTTGTCACGGTGACGCAA
GACAGCTCTCTGCAAGACGGCGAGTTCATCTACAAGGTGAAGTTGCGCGGCACTAATTTCCCGAGCGATG
GTCCTGTGATGCAGAAAAAGACCATGGGTTGGGAGGCTAGCAGCGAACGCATGTACCCGGAAGACGGTGC
GCTGAAGGGCGAGATCAAGCAGCGTCTGAAGCTCAAAGATGGCGGTCATTATGATGCGGAAGTTAAAACC
ACCTATAAGGCTAAAAAACCGGTTCAGCTGCCGGGTGCCTACAACGTCAACATTAAATTGGACATCACTT
CACATAATGAAGACTACACCATTGTGGAACAGTACGAGCGCGCAGAGGGCCGTCATAGCACCGGTGGTAT
GGATGAACTGTATAAAGGTGGCAGCGGAGGCTCCGGTGGCTCAGGTGGTTCTGGGGGCTCTGGTGGTAGC
CTGGCTGAGACAGGTGGCGGTTCGGGTGGGAGCGGTGGCTCGGCACATATCGTGATGGTTGACGCCTATA
AGCCGACCAAAGGCGGTTCCGGCGGATCTGGTGGTTCGCACCACCATCACCACCACGGTGGATCTGGCGG
TTCTGGCGGTAGCGCGGAATATTGTCTGAGCTATGACACCGAGATTTTGACCGTCGAGTACGGCTTTCTG
CCGATTGGTAAAATTGTTGAAGAGCGTATCGAGTGCACCGTGTACACCGTTGACAAGAACGGCTTCGTGT
ATACTCAGCCGATCGCGCAGTGGCACAACCGCGGTGAGCAGGAGGTGTTTGAATACTGCTTGGAGGACGG
CAGCATTATCAGAGCAACCAAGGACCATAAATTCATGACCACGGATGGCCAAATGCTGCCTATTGATGAA
ATTTTTGAGCGTGGTCTGGACCTCAAGCAAGTTGATGGTCTGCCGGCAGCCAACGACGAGAACTATGCGC
TGGCGGCGTAACTCGAGCACCACCACCACCACCACTGAGATCCGGCTGCTAACAAAGCCCGAAAGGAAGC
TGAGTTGGCTGCTGCCACCGCTGAGCAATAACTAGCATAACCCCTTGGGGCCTCTAAACGGGTCTTGAGG
GGTTTTTTGCTGAAAGGAGGAACTATATCCGGAT
